>Addgene plasmid #32440 | LHP556 - UBC4 | addgene partial sequence | sequence record 38012 | M13pUC-rev 5'-AGCGGATAACAATTTCACACAGG-3'
TGCATGCATTCCTGAACAAGGGTAACTGCACTATTCATATGTCCACCTTATGACTTCATAAAAAGTTTGA
CAATAAGTAGTCTTACGTGATAAGAAATGATGTAACATAAGGCTAATGTCCTTATTCCAAAGTATCTCAT
TTATACAATAAACAAAACTGATCTTACCGCCTATCCTCCTCTCCGCACTAATCAATTGTTATAGTTTTTC
TCGAAGCGAGGATCAAATGGCCGAGCAACAGGAAAAGGAGTACCGGCGGTCACATGGTCTGCGAGATTTT
TCCCGCTGCGGAAAAACCTGGCAACAGCTCACCTTGAAAGGCCTTGGCCTGTATTTTTCTTTTTTCTTCA
TCCTTCTTTCTTTTTCTTTATTCTTATTTTTCATCTTAATAAATAATCCAGAGAATAAATCTATCCTGAA
AAAAAATAAAGTAAAGAAGCCAGGAAAATCACTATCGCCACAAGTAAATAAATTTCACTGACTATAGAGT
ACATACATAAACAAGCATCCAAAAAAACATGTCTTCTTCTAAACGTATTGCTAAAGAACTAAGTGATCTA
GAGGATCCCCGGGTACCGAGCTCGAATTCGGTTTTTTTTTCACTATCGCCACAAGTAAATAAATTTCACT
GACTATAGAGTACATACATAAACAAGCATCCAAAAAAACATGTCTTCTTCTAAACGTATTGCCAAAGAAC
TAAGTGATCTAGAAAGAGATCCACCTACTTCATGTTCAGCCGGTCCAGTCGGCGATGATCTATATCACTG
GCAAGCATCCATCATGGGACCTGCCGATTCCCCATATGCCGGCGGTGTTTTCTTCTTGTCTATCCATTTC
CCAACCGACTACCCATTCAAGCCACCAAAGATCTCC
