[The description below was written by a language model from this plasmid's Addgene catalogue record.]
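Description:
LHP556 - UBC4 is a yeast expression plasmid built on the YCplac22 backbone, a member of the YCplac shuttle vector series. YCplac22 is generally known as a centromeric (ARS/CEN) vector that is maintained at low copy in Saccharomyces cerevisiae, although the record itself lists no feature table and does not itemise the replication elements. Selection in yeast relies on the TRP1 auxotrophic marker, which allows growth of trp1 strains in the absence of tryptophan. In E. coli the plasmid is selected through ampicillin resistance and is recorded as high copy.

The insert is the S. cerevisiae UBC4 gene (systematic name YBR082C), which encodes a ubiquitin-conjugating (E2) enzyme. Expression is driven by the native UBC4 promoter rather than a heterologous or inducible one, so together with the low-copy backbone the construct would be expected to give roughly physiological levels and regulation of the protein. No epitope tags, fusions, reporters or mutations are recorded. The insert was placed by restriction enzyme cloning, but the specific sites are not given and it is unknown whether they were preserved. The listed M13 forward and reverse sequencing primers suggest that the fragment sits within the vector's polylinker region.

The record does not state an intended purpose. A wild-type gene under its own promoter on a vector of this type is typically used for complementation of a deletion or mutant strain, or as a wild-type control alongside mutant alleles in studies of ubiquitin-dependent processes.
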