Addgene plasmid #32440: LHP556 - UBC4
Depositing lab: Linda Hicke. Depositing organization: Northwestern University.
Backbone
  Vector backbone: YCplac22
  Backbone manufacturer: ATCC
  Vector type: Yeast Expression
  Selectable markers: TRP1
Growth in bacteria
  Bacterial resistance: Ampicillin, 100 μg/mL
  Growth temperature: 37°C
  Growth strain: DH5alpha
  Copy number: High Copy
Gene/Insert
  Gene/Insert name: UBC4
  Species: S. cerevisiae (budding yeast)
  Entrez Gene: UBC4 (a.k.a. YBR082C)
  Promoter: UBC4
  Cloning method: Restriction Enzyme; 5′ cloning site none (unknown if destroyed); 3′ cloning site none (unknown if destroyed)
  Sequencing primers: 5′ M13 reverse; 3′ M13 forward
Terms and licenses: Academic/Nonprofit Terms; Industry Terms: Not Available to Industry
How to cite: LHP556 - UBC4 was a gift from Linda Hicke (Addgene plasmid # 32440 ; http://n2t.net/addgene:32440 ; RRID:Addgene_32440)
